Addgene plasmid #196233: pLV-Hygro-EF1A-Af1521(WT)-EGFP
Purpose: EGFP fused to the C-terminus of Af1521 (WT) macrodomain & a hygromycin resistance cassette
Depositing lab: Robert Sobol. Depositing organization: University of South Alabama. Publication: Overexpression of the WWE domain of RNF146 modulates poly-(ADP)-ribose dynamics at sites of DNA damage. Al-Rahahleh RQ, Roos WP, Saville KM, Andrews JF, Wu Z, Koczor CA, Prakash A, Sobol RW. DNA Repair (Amst). 2025 Jun;150:103845. doi: 10.1016/j.dnarep.2025.103845. Epub 2025 May 21. PubMed 40403420.
Backbone
  Vector backbone: lentiviral
  Backbone manufacturer: Vectorbuilder
  Backbone size w/o insert (bp): 8942
  Total vector size (bp): 10283
  Vector type: Mammalian Expression, Lentiviral
  Selectable markers: Hygromycin
Growth in bacteria
  Bacterial resistance: Ampicillin, 100 μg/mL
  Growth temperature: 37°C
  Growth strain: NEB Stable
  Copy number: High Copy
Gene/Insert
  Gene/Insert name: C-terminal EGFP tagged Af1521(WT) (alt name: WT Af1521 macrodomain)
  Species: Archaeoglobus fulgidus
  Insert size (bp): 1341
  Promoter: EF1A
  Tag / fusion protein: EGFP (C terminal on insert)
  Cloning method: Restriction Enzyme; 5′ cloning site MluI (unknown if destroyed); 3′ cloning site BamHI (unknown if destroyed)
  Sequencing primers: 5′ N/A
Terms and licenses: Academic/Nonprofit Terms; Industry Terms: Not Available to Industry
Depositor comments: Please visit https://doi.org/10.1101/2023.12.29.573650 for bioRxiv preprint.
How to cite: pLV-Hygro-EF1A-Af1521(WT)-EGFP was a gift from Robert Sobol (Addgene plasmid # 196233 ; http://n2t.net/addgene:196233 ; RRID:Addgene_196233)
