[The description below was written by a language model from this plasmid's Addgene catalogue record and pLannotate feature annotations shown in this document.]
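Description:
pLV-Hygro-EF1A-Af1521(WT)-EGFP is a third-generation-style, self-inactivating HIV-1 lentiviral transfer plasmid built on a VectorBuilder backbone for stable expression in mammalian cells. It is about 10.3 kb and is propagated in E. coli through a high-copy ColE1/pUC-type origin with ampicillin resistance (bla). An f1 origin, an SV40 origin and remnants of a lac/T7/T3 cloning region are also present in the bacterial portion. The viral genome is transcribed from an RSV promoter fused to a truncated 5' LTR. It carries the Ψ packaging signal with a partial gag sequence, the Rev response element for Rev-dependent nuclear export, the cPPT/CTS element, and a ΔU3 3' LTR followed by an SV40 polyadenylation signal. Because the plasmid lacks intact viral genes, the packaging and envelope functions must be supplied in trans.

The payload is the wild-type macrodomain Af1521 from Archaeoglobus fulgidus, an ADP-ribose-binding and hydrolysing protein, fused at its C-terminus to EGFP. Expression is driven by the human EF1A promoter with its intron A. The expression cassette is flanked by Gateway attB4, attB1 and attB2 sites, which reflect modular assembly of the promoter and ORF, although the catalogue entry lists MluI/BamHI restriction cloning. A WPRE downstream of the fusion enhances transcript stability and expression. A separate mouse PGK promoter drives the hygromycin phosphotransferase gene (hph), so transduced cells can be selected with hygromycin. The associated publication concerns poly(ADP-ribose) dynamics at sites of DNA damage, which suggests the fluorescent macrodomain serves as a live-cell probe for ADP-ribose signalling, although the record's stated purpose describes only the fusion and the resistance cassette.
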