Features (pLannotate 1.2.2; 33 found; start..end, strand, type, name):
      3..229     +  promoter       RSV promoter: Rous sarcoma virus enhancer/promoter
    230..410     +  LTR            5' LTR (truncated): truncated 5' long terminal repeat (LTR) from HIV-1
    457..582     +  misc_feature   HIV-1 Ψ: packaging signal of human immunodeficiency virus type 1
    566..929     +  CDS            HIV-1 gag (fragment): gag protein from human immunodeficiency virus 1; gag
   1075..1308    +  misc_feature   RRE: The Rev response element (RRE) of HIV-1 allows for Rev-dependent mRNA export from the nucleus to the cytoplasm.
   1685..1785    +  CDS            Rev (fragment): human immunodeficiency virus 1 (HIV-1) Rev protein; rev; enhances nuclear export of unspliced and incompletely spliced viral mRNAs
   1803..1920    +  misc_feature   cPPT/CTS: central polypurine tract and central termination sequence of HIV-1
   1938..1958    +  protein_bind   attB4: mutant version of attB; core recombination site for the Gateway® BP reaction BP Clonase™
   1978..2189    +  promoter       EF-1α core promoter: core promoter for human elongation factor EF-1α
   2190..2299    +  intron         EF-1α intron A (fragment): intron upstream of the start codon of human EF-1α
   2925..3128    +  intron         EF-1α intron A: truncated intron upstream of the start codon of human EF-1α
   3137..3161    +  protein_bind   attB1: mutant version of attB; recombination site for the Gateway® BP reaction BP Clonase™
   3180..3755    +  CDS            Y1521_ARCFU: Experimental evidence at protein level: Swiss-Prot protein existence level 1. Removes ADP-ribose from asparatate and glutamate residues in proteins bearing a single ADP-ribose moiety (PubMed:23474714, PubMed:23474712). Inactive towards proteins bearing poly-ADP-ribose (PubMed:23474714, PubMed:23474712). Catalyzes removal of a phosphate group from ADP-ribose 1''-phosphate (Appr1p), but with low efficiency (PubMed:15902274). From Archaeoglobus fulgidus (strain ATCC 49558 / VC-16 / DSM 4304 / JCM 9628 / NBRC 100126).
   3804..4523    +  CDS            EGFP: the original enhanced GFP (Yang et al., 1996) mammalian codon-optimized
   4530..4554    -  protein_bind   attB2: mutant version of attB; recombination site for the Gateway® BP reaction BP Clonase™
   4572..5160    +  misc_feature   WPRE: woodchuck hepatitis virus posttranscriptional regulatory element
   5191..5678    +  promoter       PGK promoter: mouse phosphoglycerate kinase 1 promoter
   5695..6717    +  CDS            hph: KHYB_ECOLX - Experimental evidence at protein level: Swiss-Prot protein existence level 1. The aminoglycoside phosphotransferases achieve inactivation of their antibiotic substrates by phosphorylation. Only phosphorylates hygromycin and closely related compounds such as demethyl analogs and destomycin. From Escherichia coli.
   6713..6790    +  CDS            nef (fragment): NEF_HV1Z2 - Experimental evidence at protein level: Swiss-Prot protein existence level 1. Extracellular Nef protein targets CD4(+) T-lymphocytes for apoptosis by interacting with CXCR4 surface receptors. From Human immunodeficiency virus type 1 group M subtype D (isolate Z2/CDC-Z34) (HIV-1).
   6792..7025    +  LTR            3' LTR (ΔU3): self-inactivating 3' long terminal repeat (LTR) from HIV-1
   7097..7218    +  polyA_signal   SV40 poly(A) signal: SV40 polyadenylation signal
   7258..7393    +  rep_origin     SV40 ori: SV40 origin of replication
   7414..7432    -  promoter       T7 promoter: promoter for bacteriophage T7 RNA polymerase
   7440..7595    +  CDS            lacZα (fragment): LacZα fragment of β-galactosidase; lacZ fragment
   7600..8028    +  rep_origin     f1 ori (sequence partly withheld): f1 bacteriophage origin of replication; arrow indicates direction of (+) strand synthesis
   8081..8185    +  promoter       AmpR promoter: bla
   8186..9046    +  CDS            AmpR: β-lactamase; bla; confers resistance to ampicillin, carbenicillin, and related antibiotics
   9217..9805    +  rep_origin     ori: high-copy-number ColE1/pMB1/pBR322/pUC origin of replication
   9988..10080   +  CDS            lacI (fragment): lac repressor; lacI; The lac repressor binds to the lac operator to inhibit transcription in E. coli. This inhibition can be relieved by adding lactose or isopropyl-β-D-thiogalactopyranoside (IPTG).
  10093..10114   +  protein_bind   CAP binding site: CAP binding activates transcription in the presence of cAMP. E. coli catabolite activator protein
  10129..10159   +  promoter       lac promoter: promoter for the E. coli lac operon
  10167..10183   +  protein_bind   lac operator: The lac repressor binds to the lac operator to inhibit transcription in E. coli. This inhibition can be relieved by adding lactose or isopropyl-β-D-thiogalactopyranoside (IPTG). lac repressor encoded by lacI
  10228..10246   +  promoter       T3 promoter: promoter for bacteriophage T3 RNA polymerase
>Addgene plasmid #196233 | pLV-Hygro-EF1A-Af1521(WT)-EGFP | addgene full sequence | sequence record 398016 | Addgene NGS Result
AATGTAGTCTTATGCAATACTCTTGTAGTCTTGCAACATGGTAACGATGAGTTAGCAACATGCCTTACAA
GGAGAGAAAAAGCACCGTGCATGCCGATTGGTGGAAGTAAGGTGGTACGATCGTGCCTTATTAGGAAGGC
AACAGACGGGTCTGACATGGATTGGACGAACCACTGAATTGCCGCATTGCAGAGATATTGTATTTAAGTG
CCTAGCTCGATACATAAACGGGTCTCTCTGGTTAGACCAGATCTGAGCCTGGGAGCTCTCTGGCTAACTA
GGGAACCCACTGCTTAAGCCTCAATAAAGCTTGCCTTGAGTGCTTCAAGTAGTGTGTGCCCGTCTGTTGT
GTGACTCTGGTAACTAGAGATCCCTCAGACCCTTTTAGTCAGTGTGGAAAATCTCTAGCAGTGGCGCCCG
AACAGGGACTTGAAAGCGAAAGGGAAACCAGAGGAGCTCTCTCGACGCAGGACTCGGCTTGCTGAAGCGC
GCACGGCAAGAGGCGAGGGGCGGCGACTGGTGAGTACGCCAAAAATTTTGACTAGCGGAGGCTAGAAGGA
GAGAGATGGGTGCGAGAGCGTCAGTATTAAGCGGGGGAGAATTAGATCGCGATGGGAAAAAATTCGGTTA
AGGCCAGGGGGAAAGAAAAAATATAAATTAAAACATATAGTATGGGCAAGCAGGGAGCTAGAACGATTCG
CAGTTAATCCTGGCCTGTTAGAAACATCAGAAGGCTGTAGACAAATACTGGGACAGCTACAACCATCCCT
TCAGACAGGATCAGAAGAACTTAGATCATTATATAATACAGTAGCAACCCTCTATTGTGTGCATCAAAGG
ATAGAGATAAAAGACACCAAGGAAGCTTTAGACAAGATAGAGGAAGAGCAAAACAAAAGTAAGACCACCG
CACAGCAAGCGGCCGCTGATCTTCAGACCTGGAGGAGGAGATATGAGGGACAATTGGAGAAGTGAATTAT
ATAAATATAAAGTAGTAAAAATTGAACCATTAGGAGTAGCACCCACCAAGGCAAAGAGAAGAGTGGTGCA
GAGAGAAAAAAGAGCAGTGGGAATAGGAGCTTTGTTCCTTGGGTTCTTGGGAGCAGCAGGAAGCACTATG
GGCGCAGCGTCAATGACGCTGACGGTACAGGCCAGACAATTATTGTCTGGTATAGTGCAGCAGCAGAACA
ATTTGCTGAGGGCTATTGAGGCGCAACAGCATCTGTTGCAACTCACAGTCTGGGGCATCAAGCAGCTCCA
GGCAAGAATCCTGGCTGTGGAAAGATACCTAAAGGATCAACAGCTCCTGGGGATTTGGGGTTGCTCTGGA
AAACTCATTTGCACCACTGCTGTGCCTTGGAATGCTAGTTGGAGTAATAAATCTCTGGAACAGATTTGGA
ATCACACGACCTGGATGGAGTGGGACAGAGAAATTAACAATTACACAAGCTTAATACACTCCTTAATTGA
AGAATCGCAAAACCAGCAAGAAAAGAATGAACAAGAATTATTGGAATTAGATAAATGGGCAAGTTTGTGG
AATTGGTTTAACATAACAAATTGGCTGTGGTATATAAAATTATTCATAATGATAGTAGGAGGCTTGGTAG
GTTTAAGAATAGTTTTTGCTGTACTTTCTATAGTGAATAGAGTTAGGCAGGGATATTCACCATTATCGTT
TCAGACCCACCTCCCAACCCCGAGGGGACCCGACAGGCCCGAAGGAATAGAAGAAGAAGGTGGAGAGAGA
GACAGAGACAGATCCATTCGATTAGTGAACGGATCTCGACGGTATCGCTAGCTTTTAAAAGAAAAGGGGG
GATTGGGGGGTACAGTGCAGGGGAAAGAATAGTAGACATAATAGCAACAGACATACAAACTAAAGAATTA
CAAAAACAAATTACAAAAATTCAAAATTTTACTAGTGATTATCGGATCAACTTTGTATAGAAAAGTTGGG
CTCCGGTGCCCGTCAGTGGGCAGAGCGCACATCGCCCACAGTCCCCGAGAAGTTGGGGGGAGGGGTCGGC
AATTGAACCGGTGCCTAGAGAAGGTGGCGCGGGGTAAACTGGGAAAGTGATGTCGTGTACTGGCTCCGCC
TTTTTCCCGAGGGTGGGGGAGAACCGTATATAAGTGCAGTAGTCGCCGTGAACGTTCTTTTTCGCAACGG
GTTTGCCGCCAGAACACAGGTAAGTGCCGTGTGTGGTTCCCGCGGGCCTGGCCTCTTTACGGGTTATGGC
CCTTGCGTGCCTTGAATTACTTCCACCTGGCTGCAGTACGTGATTCTTGATCCCGAGCTTCGGGTTGGAA
GTGGGTGGGAGAGTTCGAGGCCTTGCGCTTAAGGAGCCCCTTCGCCTCGTGCTTGAGTTGAGGCCTGGCC
TGGGCGCTGGGGCCGCCGCGTGCGAATCTGGTGGCACCTTCGCGCCTGTCTCGCTGCTTTCGATAAGTCT
CTAGCCATTTAAAATTTTTGATGACCTGCTGCGACGCTTTTTTTCTGGCAAGATAGTCTTGTAAATGCGG
GCCAAGATCTGCACACTGGTATTTCGGTTTTTGGGGCCGCGGGCGGCGACGGGGCCCGTGCGTCCCAGCG
CACATGTTCGGCGAGGCGGGGCCTGCGAGCGCGGCCACCGAGAATCGGACGGGGGTAGTCTCAAGCTGGC
CGGCCTGCTCTGGTGCCTGGTCTCGCGCCGCCGTGTATCGCCCCGCCCTGGGCGGCAAGGCTGGCCCGGT
CGGCACCAGTTGCGTGAGCGGAAAGATGGCCGCTTCCCGGCCCTGCTGCAGGGAGCTCAAAATGGAGGAC
GCGGCGCTCGGGAGAGCGGGCGGGTGAGTCACCCACACAAAGGAAAAGGGCCTTTCCGTCCTCAGCCGTC
GCTTCATGTGACTCCACGGAGTACCGGGCGCCGTCCAGGCACCTCGATTAGTTCTCGAGCTTTTGGAGTA
CGTCGTCTTTAGGTTGGGGGGAGGGGTTTTATGCGATGGAGTTTCCCCACACTGAGTGGGTGGAGACTGA
AGTTAGGCCAGCTTGGCACTTGATGTAATTCTCCTTGGAATTTGCCCTTTTTGAGTTTGGATCTTGGTTC
ATTCTCAAGCCTCAGACAGTGGTTCAAAGTTTTTTTCTTCCATTTCAGGTGTCGTGACAAGTTTGTACAA
AAAAGCAGGCTGCCACCACGCGTGCCACCATGGAGGTGCTTTTTGAGGCCAAGGTTGGGGACATCACTCT
GAAGCTCGCTCAGGGGGACATCACCCAATACCCGGCAAAGGCAATTGTCAACGCGGCCAACAAGAGGCTG
GAGCACGGCGGAGGGGTGGCTTATGCCATCGCAAAAGCGTGTGCAGGAGATGCCGGGCTCTACACGGAAA
TCAGCAAAAAGGCCATGAGAGAGCAGTTTGGAAGAGACTACATCGACCACGGCGAGGTCGTTGTTACACC
GGCCATGAACCTCGAGGAGAGGGGAATAAAGTACGTTTTCCACACCGTGGGGCCGATATGCAGCGGCATG
TGGAGCGAAGAACTGAAAGAGAAGCTTTACAAGGCTTTTCTTGGCCCGCTGGAGAAGGCGGAGGAGATGG
GCGTCGAATCCATAGCCTTCCCTGCTGTGAGCGCTGGGATATACGGCTGTGATCTGGAAAAGGTTGTTGA
GACGTTCCTCGAAGCTGTGAAGAACTTCAAGGGTTCGGCTGTCAAGGAAGTCGCGCTTGTAATCTACGAC
AGAAAGTCTGCGGAGGTGGCGCTGAAGGTCTTTGAGAGGAGTCTTTCTGGTGGCGGAGGCTCGGGCGGAG
GTGGATCCGGTGGCGGCGGATCAATGGTGAGCAAGGGCGAGGAGCTGTTCACCGGGGTGGTGCCCATCCT
GGTCGAGCTGGACGGCGACGTAAACGGCCACAAGTTCAGCGTGTCCGGCGAGGGCGAGGGCGATGCCACC
TACGGCAAGCTGACCCTGAAGTTCATCTGCACCACCGGCAAGCTGCCCGTGCCCTGGCCCACCCTCGTGA
CCACCCTGACCTACGGCGTGCAGTGCTTCAGCCGCTACCCCGACCACATGAAGCAGCACGACTTCTTCAA
GTCCGCCATGCCCGAAGGCTACGTCCAGGAGCGCACCATCTTCTTCAAGGACGACGGCAACTACAAGACC
CGCGCCGAGGTGAAGTTCGAGGGCGACACCCTGGTGAACCGCATCGAGCTGAAGGGCATCGACTTCAAGG
AGGACGGCAACATCCTGGGGCACAAGCTGGAGTACAACTACAACAGCCACAACGTCTATATCATGGCCGA
CAAGCAGAAGAACGGCATCAAGGTGAACTTCAAGATCCGCCACAACATCGAGGACGGCAGCGTGCAGCTC
GCCGACCACTACCAGCAGAACACCCCCATCGGCGACGGCCCCGTGCTGCTGCCCGACAACCACTACCTGA
GCACCCAGTCCGCCCTGAGCAAAGACCCCAACGAGAAGCGCGATCACATGGTCCTGCTGGAGTTCGTGAC
CGCCGCCGGGATCACTCTCGGCATGGACGAGCTGTACAAGTAATCTAGAACCCAGCTTTCTTGTACAAAG
TGGTGATAATCGAATTCCGATAATCAACCTCTGGATTACAAAATTTGTGAAAGATTGACTGGTATTCTTA
ACTATGTTGCTCCTTTTACGCTATGTGGATACGCTGCTTTAATGCCTTTGTATCATGCTATTGCTTCCCG
TATGGCTTTCATTTTCTCCTCCTTGTATAAATCCTGGTTGCTGTCTCTTTATGAGGAGTTGTGGCCCGTT
GTCAGGCAACGTGGCGTGGTGTGCACTGTGTTTGCTGACGCAACCCCCACTGGTTGGGGCATTGCCACCA
CCTGTCAGCTCCTTTCCGGGACTTTCGCTTTCCCCCTCCCTATTGCCACGGCGGAACTCATCGCCGCCTG
CCTTGCCCGCTGCTGGACAGGGGCTCGGCTGTTGGGCACTGACAATTCCGTGGTGTTGTCGGGGAAGCTG
ACGTCCTTTCCATGGCTGCTCGCCTGTGTTGCCACCTGGATTCTGCGCGGGACGTCCTTCTGCTACGTCC
CTTCGGCCCTCAATCCAGCGGACCTTCCTTCCCGCGGCCTGCTGCCGGCTCTGCGGCCTCTTCCGCGTCT
TCGCCTTCGCCCTCAGACGAGTCGGATCTCCCTTTGGGCCGCCTCCCCGCATCGGGAATTCCCGCGGTTC
GAATTCTACCGGGTAGGGGAGGCGCTTTTCCCAAGGCAGTCTGGAGCATGCGCTTTAGCAGCCCCGCTGG
GCACTTGGCGCTACACAAGTGGCCTCTGGCCTCGCACACATTCCACATCCACCGGTAGGCGCCAACCGGC
TCCGTTCTTTGGTGGCCCCTTCGCGCCACCTTCTACTCCTCCCCTAGTCAGGAAGTTCCCCCCCGCCCCG
CAGCTCGCGTCGTGCAGGACGTGACAAATGGAAGTAGCACGTCTCACTAGTCTCGTGCAGATGGACAGCA
CCGCTGAGCAATGGAAGCGGGTAGGCCTTTGGGGCAGCGGCCAATAGCAGCTTTGCTCCTTCGCTTTCTG
GGCTCAGAGGCTGGGAAGGGGTGGGTCCGGGGGCGGGCTCAGGGGCGGGGCGGGCGCCCGAAGGTCCTCC
GGAGGCCCGGCATTCTGCACGCTTCAAAAGCGCACGTCTGCCGCGCTGTTCTCCTCTTCCTCATCTCCGG
GCCTTTCGACCTCACGTGGCCACCATGAAAAAGCCTGAACTCACCGCGACGTCTGTCGAGAAGTTTCTGA
TCGAAAAGTTCGACAGCGTCTCCGACCTGATGCAGCTCTCGGAGGGCGAAGAATCTCGTGCTTTCAGCTT
CGATGTAGGAGGGCGTGGATATGTCCTGCGGGTAAATAGCTGCGCCGATGGTTTCTACAAAGATCGTTAT
GTTTATCGGCACTTTGCATCGGCCGCGCTCCCGATTCCGGAAGTGCTTGACATTGGGGAATTTAGCGAGA
GCCTGACCTATTGCATCTCCCGCCGTGCACAGGGTGTCACGTTGCAAGACCTGCCTGAAACCGAACTGCC
CGCTGTTCTGCAGCCGGTCGCGGAGGCCATGGATGCGATCGCTGCGGCCGATCTTAGCCAGACGAGCGGG
TTCGGCCCATTCGGACCGCAAGGAATCGGTCAATACACTACATGGCGTGATTTCATATGCGCGATTGCTG
ATCCCCATGTGTATCACTGGCAAACTGTGATGGACGACACCGTCAGTGCGTCCGTCGCGCAGGCTCTCGA
TGAGCTGATGCTTTGGGCCGAGGACTGCCCCGAAGTCCGGCACCTCGTGCACGCGGATTTCGGCTCCAAC
AATGTCCTGACGGACAATGGCCGCATAACAGCGGTCATTGACTGGAGCGAGGCGATGTTCGGGGATTCCC
AATACGAGGTCGCCAACATCTTCTTCTGGAGGCCGTGGTTGGCTTGTATGGAGCAGCAGACGCGCTACTT
CGAGCGGAGGCATCCGGAGCTTGCAGGATCGCCGCGGCTCCGGGCGTATATGCTCCGCATTGGTCTTGAC
CAACTCTATCAGAGCTTGGTTGACGGCAATTTCGATGATGCAGCTTGGGCGCAGGGTCGATGCGACGCAA
TCGTCCGATCCGGAGCCGGGACTGTCGGGCGTACACAAATCGCCCGCAGAAGCGCGGCCGTCTGGACCGA
TGGCTGTGTAGAAGTACTCGCCGATAGTGGAAACCGACGCCCCAGCACTCGTCCGAGGGCAAAGGAATAG
GGTACCTTTAAGACCAATGACTTACAAGGCAGCTGTAGATCTTAGCCACTTTTTAAAAGAAAAGGGGGGA
CTGGAAGGGCTAATTCACTCCCAACGAAGACAAGATCTGCTTTTTGCTTGTACTGGGTCTCTCTGGTTAG
ACCAGATCTGAGCCTGGGAGCTCTCTGGCTAACTAGGGAACCCACTGCTTAAGCCTCAATAAAGCTTGCC
TTGAGTGCTTCAAGTAGTGTGTGCCCGTCTGTTGTGTGACTCTGGTAACTAGAGATCCCTCAGACCCTTT
TAGTCAGTGTGGAAAATCTCTAGCAGTAGTAGTTCATGTCATCTTATTATTCAGTATTTATAACTTGCAA
AGAAATGAATATCAGAGAGTGAGAGGAACTTGTTTATTGCAGCTTATAATGGTTACAAATAAAGCAATAG
CATCACAAATTTCACAAATAAAGCATTTTTTTCACTGCATTCTAGTTGTGGTTTGTCCAAACTCATCAAT
GTATCTTATCATGTCTGGCTCTAGCTATCCCGCCCCTAACTCCGCCCATCCCGCCCCTAACTCCGCCCAG
TTCCGCCCATTCTCCGCCCCATGGCTGACTAATTTTTTTTATTTATGCAGAGGCCGAGGCCGCCTCGGCC
TCTGAGCTATTCCAGAAGTAGTGAGGAGGCTTTTTTGGAGGCCTAGGGACGTACCCAATTCGCCCTATAG
TGAGTCGTATTACGCGCGCTCACTGGCCGTCGTTTTACAACGTCGTGACTGGGAAAACCCTGGCGTTACC
CAACTTAATCGCCTTGCAGCACATCCCCCTTTCGCCAGCTGGCGTAATAGCGAAGAGGCCCGCACCGATC
GCCCTTCCCAACAGTTGCGCAGCCTGAATGGCGAATGGG
[124 nt withheld, positions 7600-7723]
C
[91 nt withheld, positions 7725-7815]
A
[49 nt withheld, positions 7817-7865]
CCTTTGACGTTGGAGTCCACGTTCTTT
[37 nt withheld, positions 7893-7929]
ACCCTATCTCGGTCTATTCTTTTGATTTATAAGGGATTTTGCCGATTTCGGCCTATTGGTTAAAAAATGA
GCTGATTTAACAAAAATTTAACGCGAATTTTAACAAAATATTAACGCTTACAATTTAGGTGGCACTTTTC
GGGGAAATGTGCGCGGAACCCCTATTTGTTTATTTTTCTAAATACATTCAAATATGTATCCGCTCATGAG
ACAATAACCCTGATAAATGCTTCAATAATATTGAAAAAGGAAGAGTATGAGTATTCAACATTTCCGTGTC
GCCCTTATTCCCTTTTTTGCGGCATTTTGCCTTCCTGTTTTTGCTCACCCAGAAACGCTGGTGAAAGTAA
AAGATGCTGAAGATCAGTTGGGTGCACGAGTGGGTTACATCGAACTGGATCTCAACAGCGGTAAGATCCT
TGAGAGTTTTCGCCCCGAAGAACGTTTTCCAATGATGAGCACTTTTAAAGTTCTGCTATGTGGCGCGGTA
TTATCCCGTATTGACGCCGGGCAAGAGCAACTCGGTCGCCGCATACACTATTCTCAGAATGACTTGGTTG
AGTACTCACCAGTCACAGAAAAGCATCTTACGGATGGCATGACAGTAAGAGAATTATGCAGTGCTGCCAT
AACCATGAGTGATAACACTGCGGCCAACTTACTTCTGACAACGATCGGAGGACCGAAGGAGCTAACCGCT
TTTTTGCACAACATGGGGGATCATGTAACTCGCCTTGATCGTTGGGAACCGGAGCTGAATGAAGCCATAC
CAAACGACGAGCGTGACACCACGATGCCTGTAGCAATGGCAACAACGTTGCGCAAACTATTAACTGGCGA
ACTACTTACTCTAGCTTCCCGGCAACAATTAATAGACTGGATGGAGGCGGATAAAGTTGCAGGACCACTT
CTGCGCTCGGCCCTTCCGGCTGGCTGGTTTATTGCTGATAAATCTGGAGCCGGTGAGCGTGGGTCTCGCG
GTATCATTGCAGCACTGGGGCCAGATGGTAAGCCCTCCCGTATCGTAGTTATCTACACGACGGGGAGTCA
GGCAACTATGGATGAACGAAATAGACAGATCGCTGAGATAGGTGCCTCACTGATTAAGCATTGGTAACTG
TCAGACCAAGTTTACTCATATATACTTTAGATTGATTTAAAACTTCATTTTTAATTTAAAAGGATCTAGG
TGAAGATCCTTTTTGATAATCTCATGACCAAAATCCCTTAACGTGAGTTTTCGTTCCACTGAGCGTCAGA
CCCCGTAGAAAAGATCAAAGGATCTTCTTGAGATCCTTTTTTTCTGCGCGTAATCTGCTGCTTGCAAACA
AAAAAACCACCGCTACCAGCGGTGGTTTGTTTGCCGGATCAAGAGCTACCAACTCTTTTTCCGAAGGTAA
CTGGCTTCAGCAGAGCGCAGATACCAAATACTGTTCTTCTAGTGTAGCCGTAGTTAGGCCACCACTTCAA
GAACTCTGTAGCACCGCCTACATACCTCGCTCTGCTAATCCTGTTACCAGTGGCTGCTGCCAGTGGCGAT
AAGTCGTGTCTTACCGGGTTGGACTCAAGACGATAGTTACCGGATAAGGCGCAGCGGTCGGGCTGAACGG
GGGGTTCGTGCACACAGCCCAGCTTGGAGCGAACGACCTACACCGAACTGAGATACCTACAGCGTGAGCT
ATGAGAAAGCGCCACGCTTCCCGAAGAGAGAAAGGCGGACAGGTATCCGGTAAGCGGCAGGGTCGGAACA
GGAGAGCGCACGAGGGAGCTTCCAGGGGGAAACGCCTGGTATCTTTATAGTCCTGTCGGGTTTCGCCACC
TCTGACTTGAGCGTCGATTTTTGTGATGCTCGTCAGGGGGGCGGAGCCTATGGAAAAACGCCAGCAACGC
GGCCTTTTTACGGTTCCTGGCCTTTTGCTGGCCTTTTGCTCACATGTTCTTTCCTGCGTTATCCCCTGAT
TCTGTGGATAACCGTATTACCGCCTTTGAGTGAGCTGATACCGCTCGCCGCAGCCGAACGACCGAGCGCA
GCGAGTCAGTGAGCGAGGAAGCGGAAGAGCGCCCAATACGCAAACCGCCTCTCCCCGCGCGTTGGCCGAT
TCATTAATGCAGCTGGCACGACAGGTTTCCCGACTGGAAAGCGGGCAGTGAGCGCAACGCAATTAATGTG
AGTTAGCTCACTCATTAGGCACCCCAGGCTTTACACTTTATGCTTCCGGCTCGTATGTTGTGTGGAATTG
TGAGCGGATAACAATTTCACACAGGAAACAGCTATGACCATGATTACGCCAAGCGCGCAATTAACCCTCA
CTAAAGGGAACAAAAGCTGGAGCTGCAAGCTT
